>Addgene plasmid #166891 | VAMP2-pHmScarlet0 | addgene full sequence | sequence record 329814 | Addgene NGS Result
CGTTACATAACTTACGGTAAATGGCCCGCCTGGCTGACCGCCCAACGACCCCCGCCCATTGACGTCAATA
ATGACGTATGTTCCCATAGTAACGCCAATAGGGACTTTCCATTGACGTCAATGGGTGGAGTATTTACGGT
AAACTGCCCACTTGGCAGTACATCAAGTGTATCATATGCCAAGTACGCCCCCTATTGACGTCAATGACGG
TAAATGGCCCGCCTGGCATTATGCCCAGTACATGACCTTATGGGACTTTCCTACTTGGCAGTACATCTAC
GTATTAGTCATCGCTATTACCATGGTGATGCGGTTTTGGCAGTACATCAATGGGCGTGGATAGCGGTTTG
ACTCACGGGGATTTCCAAGTCTCCACCCCATTGACGTCAATGGGAGTTTGTTTTGGCACCAAAATCAACG
GGACTTTCCAAAATGTCGTAACAACTCCGCCCCATTGACGCAAATGGGCGGTAGGCGTGTACGGTGGGAG
GTCTATATAAGCAGAGCTGGTTTAGTGAACCGTCAGATCCGCTAGCGCTACCGGACTCAGATCTCGAGCT
CAAGCTTCGAATTCACGCGTGCCACCATGTCGGCTACCGCTGCCACCGTCCCGCCTGCCGCCCCGGCCGG
CGAGGGTGGCCCCCCTGCACCTCCTCCAAACCTTACTAGTAACAGGAGACTGCAGCAGACCCAGGCCCAG
GTGGATGAGGTGGTGGACATCATGAGGGTGAATGTGGACAAGGTCCTGGAGCGGGACCAGAAGTTGTCGG
AGCTGGATGACCGTGCAGATGCCCTCCAGGCAGGGGCCTCCCAGTTTGAAACAAGTGCAGCCAAGCTCAA
GCGCAAATACTGGTGGAAAAACCTCAAGATGATGATCATCTTGGGAGTGATCTGCGCCATCATCCTCATC
ATCATCATCGTTTACTTCAGCACTAGCGGCGGAAGCGGCGGGGATCCCACCATGGTGAGCAAGGGAGAGG
CCGTGATCAAGGAGTTCATGAGATTCAAGGTGCACATGGAGGGAAGCATGAACGGACACGAGTTCGAGAT
CGAGGGCGAGGGCGAGGGAAGGCCATACGAGGGGACCCAGACAGCAAAGCTGAAGGTGACAAAGGGCGGA
CCCCTGCCTTTTAGCTGGGACATCCTGAGCCCACAATTTATGTATGGCAGCAGAGCCTTTATTAAGCACC
CCGCCGACATCCCCGACTACTACAAACAATCCTTTCCCGAGGGCTTTAAATGGGAACGGGTGATGAACTT
CGAAGACGGCGGCGCCGTGACCGTGACCCAGGATACCAGCCTGGAAGACGGAACCCTGATCTACAAAGTG
AAGCTCAGAGGCACCAACTTCCCCCCCGACGGCCCCGTTATGCAGAAGAAGACAATGGGTTGGGAGGCCA
GCACCGAGAGACTCTACCCCGAGGACGGCGTGCTCAAGGGCGACATTTTGAAAGTTCTGCGCCTGAAGGA
CGGCGGAAGATACCTGGCCGACTTCAAGACCACCTACAAGGCCAAAAAGCCCGTGCAGATGCCCGGCGCA
TACAACGTGGACAGAAAGCTGGACATAACCAGCCACAACGAAGACTACACCGTGGTGGAGCAATACGAGA
GAAGCGAAGGAAGGCACAGCACAGGAGGCATGGATGAGCTGTATAAATAAGCGGCCGCGACTCTAGATCA
TAATCAGCCATACCACATTTGTAGAGGTTTTACTTGCTTTAAAAAACCTCCCACACCTCCCCCTGAACCT
GAAACATAAAATGAATGCAATTGTTGTTGTTAACTTGTTTATTGCAGCTTATAATGGTTACAAATAAAGC
AATAGCATCACAAATTTCACAAATAAAGCATTTTTTTCACTGCATTCTAGTTGTGGTTTGTCCAAACTCA
TCAATGTATCTTAAGGCGTAAATTGTAAGCGTTAATATTTTGTTAAAATTCGCGTTAAATTTTTGTTAAA
TCAGCTCATTTTTTAACCAATAGGCCGAAATCGGCAAAATCCCTTATAAATCAAAAGAATAGACCGAGAT
AGGGT
[37 nt withheld, positions 2036-2072]
AAAGAACGTGGACTCCAACGTCAAAGG
[49 nt withheld, positions 2100-2148]
T
[91 nt withheld, positions 2150-2240]
G
[124 nt withheld, positions 2242-2365]
CAGGTGGCACTTTTCGGGGAAATGTGCGCGGAACCCCTATTTGTTTATTTTTCTAAATACATTCAAATAT
GTATCCGCTCATGAGACAATAACCCTGATAAATGCTTCAATAATATTGAAAAAGGAAGAGTCCTGAGGCG
GAAAGAACCAGCTGTGGAATGTGTGTCAGTTAGGGTGTGGAAAGTCCCCAGGCTCCCCAGCAGGCAGAAG
TATGCAAAGCATGCATCTCAATTAGTCAGCAACCAGGTGTGGAAAGTCCCCAGGCTCCCCAGCAGGCAGA
AGTATGCAAAGCATGCATCTCAATTAGTCAGCAACCATAGTCCCGCCCCTAACTCCGCCCATCCCGCCCC
TAACTCCGCCCAGTTCCGCCCATTCTCCGCCCCATGGCTGACTAATTTTTTTTATTTATGCAGAGGCCGA
GGCCGCCTCGGCCTCTGAGCTATTCCAGAAGTAGTGAGGAGGCTTTTTTGGAGGCCTAGGCTTTTGCAAA
GATCGATCAAGAGACAGGATGAGGATCGTTTCGCATGATTGAACAAGATGGATTGCACGCAGGTTCTCCG
GCCGCTTGGGTGGAGAGGCTATTCGGCTATGACTGGGCACAACAGACAATCGGCTGCTCTGATGCCGCCG
TGTTCCGGCTGTCAGCGCAGGGGCGCCCGGTTCTTTTTGTCAAGACCGACCTGTCCGGTGCCCTGAATGA
ACTGCAAGACGAGGCAGCGCGGCTATCGTGGCTGGCCACGACGGGCGTTCCTTGCGCAGCTGTGCTCGAC
GTTGTCACTGAAGCGGGAAGGGACTGGCTGCTATTGGGCGAAGTGCCGGGGCAGGATCTCCTGTCATCTC
ACCTTGCTCCTGCCGAGAAAGTATCCATCATGGCTGATGCAATGCGGCGGCTGCATACGCTTGATCCGGC
TACCTGCCCATTCGACCACCAAGCGAAACATCGCATCGAGCGAGCACGTACTCGGATGGAAGCCGGTCTT
GTCGATCAGGATGATCTGGACGAAGAGCATCAGGGGCTCGCGCCAGCCGAACTGTTCGCCAGGCTCAAGG
CGAGCATGCCCGACGGCGAGGATCTCGTCGTGACCCATGGCGATGCCTGCTTGCCGAATATCATGGTGGA
AAATGGCCGCTTTTCTGGATTCATCGACTGTGGCCGGCTGGGTGTGGCGGACCGCTATCAGGACATAGCG
TTGGCTACCCGTGATATTGCTGAAGAGCTTGGCGGCGAATGGGCTGACCGCTTCCTCGTGCTTTACGGTA
TCGCCGCTCCCGATTCGCAGCGCATCGCCTTCTATCGCCTTCTTGACGAGTTCTTCTGAGCGGGACTCTG
GGGTTCGAAATGACCGACCAAGCGACGCCCAACCTGCCATCACGAGATTTCGATTCCACCGCCGCCTTCT
ATGAAAGGTTGGGCTTCGGAATCGTTTTCCGGGACGCCGGCTGGATGATCCTCCAGCGCGGGGATCTCAT
GCTGGAGTTCTTCGCCCACCCTAGGGGGAGGCTAACTGAAACACGGAAGGAGACAATACCGGAAGGAACC
CGCGCTATGACGGCAATAAAAAGACAGAATAAAACGCACGGTGTTGGGTCGTTTGTTCATAAACGCGGGG
TTCGGTCCCAGGGCTGGCACTCTGTCGATACCCCACCGAGACCCCATTGGGGCCAATACGCCCGCGTTTC
TTCCTTTTCCCCACCCCACCCCCCAAGTTCGGGTGAAGGCCCAGGGCTCGCAGCCAACGTCGGGGCGGCA
GGCCCTGCCATAGCCTCAGGTTACTCATATATACTTTAGATTGATTTAAAACTTCATTTTTAATTTAAAA
GGATCTAGGTGAAGATCCTTTTTGATAATCTCATGACCAAAATCCCTTAACGTGAGTTTTCGTTCCACTG
AGCGTCAGACCCCGTAGAAAAGATCAAAGGATCTTCTTGAGATCCTTTTTTTCTGCGCGTAATCTGCTGC
TTGCAAACAAAAAAACCACCGCTACCAGCGGTGGTTTGTTTGCCGGATCAAGAGCTACCAACTCTTTTTC
CGAAGGTAACTGGCTTCAGCAGAGCGCAGATACCAAATACTGTTCTTCTAGTGTAGCCGTAGTTAGGCCA
CCACTTCAAGAACTCTGTAGCACCGCCTACATACCTCGCTCTGCTAATCCTGTTACCAGTGGCTGCTGCC
AGTGGCGATAAGTCGTGTCTTACCGGGTTGGACTCAAGACGATAGTTACCGGATAAGGCGCAGCGGTCGG
GCTGAACGGGGGGTTCGTGCACACAGCCCAGCTTGGAGCGAACGACCTACACCGAACTGAGATACCTACA
GCGTGAGCTATGAGAAAGCGCCACGCTTCCCGAAGGGAGAAAGGCGGACAGGTATCCGGTAAGCGGCAGG
GTCGGAACAGGAGAGCGCACGAGGGAGCTTCCAGGGGGAAACGCCTGGTATCTTTATAGTCCTGTCGGGT
TTCGCCACCTCTGACTTGAGCGTCGATTTTTGTGATGCTCGTCAGGGGGGCGGAGCCTATGGAAAAACGC
CAGCAACGCGGCCTTTTTACGGTTCCTGGCCTTTTGCTGGCCTTTTGCTCACATGTTCTTTCCTGCGTTA
TCCCCTGATTCTGTGGATAACCGTATTACCGCCATGCATTAGTTATTAATAGTAATCAATTACGGGGTCA
TTAGTTCATAGCCCATATATGGAGTTCCG
Features (pLannotate 1.2.2; 16 found; start..end, strand, type, name):
      1..304     +  enhancer       CMV enhancer: human cytomegalovirus immediate early enhancer
    305..508     +  promoter       CMV promoter: human cytomegalovirus (CMV) immediate early promoter
    531..574     +  misc_feature   MCS (fragment): multiple cloning site
    587..934     +  CDS            VAMP2: VAMP2_HUMAN - Also known as SYB2. Experimental evidence at protein level: Swiss-Prot protein existence level 1. Involved in the targeting and/or fusion of transport vesicles to their target membrane (By similarity). Major SNARE protein of synaptic vesicles which mediates fusion of synaptic vesicles to release neurotransmitters. Essential for fast vesicular exocytosis and activity-dependent neurotransmitter release as well as fast endocytosis that mediates rapid reuse of synaptic vesicles (By similarity) (PubMed:30929742). Modulates the gating characteristics of the delayed rectifier voltage-de
    962..1657    +  CDS            mScarlet-I: mScarlet-I is a basic (constitutively fluorescent) red fluorescent protein published in 2016, derived from synthetic construct. It is reported to be a rapidly-maturing monomer with moderate acid sensitivity.
   1676..1759    +  CDS            large T antigen (fragment): large T antigen from SV40 (simian virus 40)
   1782..1903    +  polyA_signal   SV40 poly(A) signal: SV40 polyadenylation signal
   1937..2365    -  rep_origin     f1 ori (sequence partly withheld): f1 bacteriophage origin of replication; arrow indicates direction of (+) strand synthesis
   2392..2496    +  promoter       AmpR promoter: bla
   2498..2855    +  promoter       SV40 promoter: SV40 enhancer and early promoter
   2890..3684    +  CDS            NeoR/KanR: aminoglycoside phosphotransferase from Tn5; aph(3')-II (or nptII); confers resistance to neomycin, kanamycin, and G418 (Geneticin®)
   3705..3857    +  CDS            ble (fragment): BLE_KLEPN - Experimental evidence at protein level: Swiss-Prot protein existence level 1. Binding protein with a strong affinity to the bleomycin family of antibiotics. Binds to CL990; an antimitotic-antibiotic compound. From Klebsiella pneumoniae.
   3916..3963    +  polyA_signal   HSV TK poly(A) signal: herpes simplex virus thymidine kinase polyadenylation signal (Cole and Stacy, 1985)
   4054..4070    -  polyA_signal   bGH poly(A) signal (fragment): bovine growth hormone polyadenylation signal
   4292..4880    +  rep_origin     ori: high-copy-number ColE1/pMB1/pBR322/pUC origin of replication
   4995..5054    +  enhancer       CMV enhancer (fragment): human cytomegalovirus immediate early enhancer
