[The description below was written by a language model from this plasmid's Addgene catalogue record and pLannotate feature annotations shown in this document.]
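Description:
VAMP2-pHmScarlet0 is a 5,054-nt mammalian expression plasmid built on the EGFP-N1 backbone, in which the EGFP coding sequence has been replaced by pHmScarlet0, a pH-sensitive red fluorescent protein. It is propagated in E. coli from a high-copy ColE1/pUC-type origin under kanamycin selection. The single NeoR/KanR (Tn5 aminoglycoside phosphotransferase) gene sits behind tandem bacterial (bla-type) and SV40 early promoters and is followed by an HSV TK polyadenylation signal, so the same marker can also confer G418 resistance in mammalian cells. An f1 origin is present as well. Short annotated fragments of SV40 large T antigen, ble and a bGH poly(A) signal appear to be backbone remnants or partial matches rather than functional units.

The payload is a fusion gene driven by the human CMV immediate-early enhancer and promoter and terminated by the SV40 poly(A) signal. Mouse VAMP2 (synaptobrevin-2), the major vesicular SNARE protein, lies upstream and carries pHmScarlet0 at its C terminus. The automated annotation labels the VAMP2 reading frame by its closest human Swiss-Prot match and the fluorescent protein as mScarlet-I, which suggests that pHmScarlet0 is closely related to the mScarlet family; the catalogue entry gives the species as mouse and the tag as pHmScarlet0. The cloning sites used are not recorded.

Because the C terminus of VAMP2 faces the vesicle lumen, the fused reporter should sit in the acidic vesicle interior, where a pH-sensitive protein is expected to be dim, and brighten on exposure to the neutral extracellular medium at fusion. The stated purpose is visualisation of vesicle exocytosis by red fluorescence imaging in transfected mammalian cells.
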