Addgene plasmid #166891: VAMP2-pHmScarlet0
Purpose: For vesicle exocytosis visualization using pHmScarlet0
Depositing lab: Pingyong Xu. Publication: pHmScarlet is a pH-sensitive red fluorescent protein to monitor exocytosis docking and fusion steps. Liu A, Huang X, He W, Xue F, Yang Y, Liu J, Chen L, Yuan L, Xu P. Nat Commun. 2021 Mar 3;12(1):1413. doi: 10.1038/s41467-021-21666-7. PubMed 33658493.
Backbone
  Vector backbone: EGFP-N1
  Modifications to backbone: EGFP was replaced with pHmScarlet0
  Vector type: Mammalian Expression
Growth in bacteria
  Bacterial resistance: Kanamycin, 50 μg/mL
  Growth temperature: 37°C
  Growth strain: DH5alpha
  Copy number: High Copy
Gene/Insert
  Gene/Insert name: VAMP2
  Species: M. musculus (mouse)
  Entrez Gene: Vamp2 (a.k.a. Syb-2, Syb2, Vamp-2, sybII)
  Promoter: CMV
  Tag / fusion protein: pHmScarlet0 (C terminal on backbone)
  Cloning method: Restriction Enzyme; 5′ cloning site Unknown (unknown if destroyed); 3′ cloning site Unknown (unknown if destroyed)
  Sequencing primers: 5′ Unknown
Terms and licenses: Academic/Nonprofit Terms; Industry Terms: Not Available to Industry
How to cite: VAMP2-pHmScarlet0 was a gift from Pingyong Xu (Addgene plasmid # 166891 ; http://n2t.net/addgene:166891 ; RRID:Addgene_166891)
